>Addgene plasmid #193386 | pNC-Cam3304-35S | addgene full sequence | sequence record 379467 | Addgene NGS Result
AGTGGTCTCTGTCCAGTCCTGGCCTCGTCGGCCATTCTCGACTAAGTTGGCAGCATCACCCGACGCACTT
TGCGCCGAATAAATACCTGTGACGGAAGATCACTTCGCAGAATAAATAAATCCTGGTGTCCCTGTTGATA
CCGGGAAGCCCTGGGCCAACTTTTGGCGAAAATGAGACGTTGATCGGCACGTAAGAGGTTCCAACTTTCA
CCATAATGAAATAAGATCACTACCGGGCGTATTTTTTGAGTTATCGAGATTTTCAGGAGCTAAGGAAGCT
AAACTTTTGCTGACGAGAACAGGGACTGGTGAAATGCAGTTTAAGGTTTACACCTATAAAAGAGAGAGCC
GTTATCGTCTGTTTGTGGATGTACAGAGTGATATTATTGACACGCCTGGGCGACGGATGGTGATCCCCCT
GGCCAGTGCACGTCTGCTGTCAGATAAAGTCTCCCGTGAACTTTACCCGGTGGTGCATATCGGGGATGAA
AGCTGGCGCATGATGACCACCGATATGGCCAGTGTGCCGGTATCCGTTATCGGGGAAGAAGTGGCTGATC
TCAGCCACCGCGAAAATGACATCAAAAACGCCATTAACCTGATGTTCTGGGGAATATAAATGTCAGGCTC
CCTTATACACAGGGCCAGTCTGGCCACTTGTGGTCTGCTGAGACCGTGTGAATTGGTGACCAGCTCGAAT
TTCCCCGATCGTTCAAACATTTGGCAATAAAGTTTCTTAAGATTGAATCCTGTTGCCGGTCTTGCGATGA
TTATCATATAATTTCTGTTGAATTACGTTAAGCATGTAATAATTAACATGTAATGCATGACGTTATTTAT
GAGATGGGTTTTTATGATTAGAGTCCCGCAATTATACATTTAATACGCGATAGAAAACAAAATATAGCGC
GCAAACTAGGATAAATTATCGCGCGCGGTGTCATCTATGTTACTAGATCGGGAATTAAACTATCAGTGTT
TGACAGGATATATTGGCGGGTAAACCTAAGAGAAAAGAGCGTTTATTAGAATAATCGGATATTTAAAAGG
GCGTGAAAAGGTTTATCCGTTCGTCCATTTGTATGTGCATGCCAACCACAGGGTTCCCCTCGGGATCAAA
GTACTTTGATCCAACCCCTCCGCTGCTATAGTGCAGTCGGCTTCTGACGTTCAGTGCAGCCGTCTTCTGA
AAACGACATGTCGCACAAGTCCTAAGTTACGCGACAGGCTGCCGCCCTGCCCTTTTCCTGGCGTTTTCTT
GTCGCGTGTTTTAGTCGCATAAAGTAGAATACTTGCGACTAGAACCGGAGACATTACGCCATGAACAAGA
GCGCCGCCGCTGGCCTGCTGGGCTATGCCCGCGTCAGCACCGACGACCAGGACTTGACCAACCAACGGGC
CGAACTGCACGCGGCCGGCTGCACCAAGCTGTTTTCCGAGAAGATCACCGGCACCAGGCGCGACCGCCCG
GAGCTGGCCAGGATGCTTGACCACCTACGCCCTGGCGACGTTGTGACAGTGACCAGGCTAGACCGCCTGG
CCCGCAGCACCCGCGACCTACTGGACATTGCCGAGCGCATCCAGGAGGCCGGCGCGGGCCTGCGTAGCCT
GGCAGAGCCGTGGGCCGACACCACCACGCCGGCCGGCCGCATGGTGTTGACCGTGTTCGCCGGCATTGCC
GAGTTCGAGCGTTCCCTAATCATCGACCGCACCCGGAGCGGGCGCGAGGCCGCCAAGGCGCGAGGCGTGA
AGTTTGGCCCCCGCCCTACCCTCACCCCGGCACAGATCGCGCACGCCCGCGAGCTGATCGACCAGGAAGG
CCGCACCGTGAAAGAGGCGGCTGCACTGCTTGGCGTGCATCGCTCGACCCTGTACCGCGCACTTGAGCGC
AGCGAGGAAGTGACGCCCACCGAGGCCAGGCGGCGCGGTGCCTTCCGTGAGGACGCATTGACCGAGGCCG
ACGCCCTGGCGGCCGCCGAGAATGAACGCCAAGAGGAACAAGCATGAAACCGCACCAGGACGGCCAGGAC
GAACCGTTTTTCATTACCGAAGAGATCGAGGCGGAGATGATCGCGGCCGGGTACGTGTTCGAGCCGCCCG
CGCACGTCTCAACCGTGCGGCTGCATGAAATCCTGGCCGGTTTGTCTGATGCCAAGCTGGCGGCCTGGCC
GGCGAGCTTGGCCGCTGAAGAAACCGAGCGCCGCCGTCTAAAAAGGTGATGTGTATTTGAGTAAAACAGC
TTGCGTCATGCGGTCGCTGCGTATATGATGCGATGAGTAAATAAACAAATACGCAAGGGGAACGCATGAA
GGTTATCGCTGTACTTAACCAGAAAGGCGGGTCAGGCAAGACGACCATCGCAACCCATCTAGCCCGCGCC
CTGCAACTCGCCGGGGCCGATGTTCTGTTAGTCGATTCCGATCCCCAGGGCAGTGCCCGCGATTGGGCGG
CCGTGCGGGAAGATCAACCGCTAACCGTTGTCGGCATCGACCGCCCGACGATTGACCGCGACGTGAAGGC
CATCGGCCGGCGCGACTTCGTAGTGATCGACGGAGCGCCCCAGGCGGCGGACTTGGCTGTGTCCGCGATC
AAGGCAGCCGACTTCGTGCTGATTCCGGTGCAGCCAAGCCCTTACGACATATGGGCCACCGCCGACCTGG
TGGAGCTGGTTAAGCAGCGCATTGAGGTCACGGATGGAAGGCTACAAGCGGCCTTTGTCGTGTCGCGGGC
GATCAAAGGCACGCGCATCGGCGGTGAGGTTGCCGAGGCGCTGGCCGGGTACGAGCTGCCCATTCTTGAG
TCCCGTATCACGCAGCGCGTGAGCTACCCAGGCACTGCCGCCGCCGGCACAACCGTTCTTGAATCAGAAC
CCGAGGGCGACGCTGCCCGCGAGGTCCAGGCGCTGGCCGCTGAAATTAAATCAAAACTCATTTGAGTTAA
TGAGGTAAAGAGAAAATGAGCAAAAGCACAAACACGCTAAGTGCCGGCCGTCCGAGCGCACGCAGCAGCA
AGGCTGCAACGTTGGCCAGCCTGGCAGACACGCCAGCCATGAAGCGGGTCAACTTTCAGTTGCCGGCGGA
GGATCACACCAAGCTGAAGATGTACGCGGTACGCCAAGGCAAGACCATTACCGAGCTGCTATCTGAATAC
ATCGCGCAGCTACCAGAGTAAATGAGCAAATGAATAAATGAGTAGATGAATTTTAGCGGCTAAAGGAGGC
GGCATGGAAAATCAAGAACAACCAGGCACCGACGCCGTGGAATGCCCCATGTGTGGAGGAACGGGCGGTT
GGCCAGGCGTAAGCGGCTGGGTTGCCTGCCGGCCCTGCAATGGCACTGGAACCCCCAAGCCCGAGGAATC
GGCGTGAGCGGTCGCAAACCATCCGGCCCGGTACAAATCGGCGCGGCGCTGGGTGATGACCTGGTGGAGA
AGTTGAAGGCGGCGCAGGCCGCCCAGCGGCAACGCATCGAGGCAGAAGCACGCCCCGGTGAATCGTGGCA
AGCGGCCGCTGATCGAATCCGCAAAGAATCCCGGCAACCGCCGGCAGCCGGTGCGCCGTCGATTAGGAAG
CCGCCCAAGGGCGACGAGCAACCAGATTTTTTCGTTCCGATGCTCTATGACGTGGGCACCCGCGATAGTC
GCAGCATCATGGACGTGGCCGTTTTCCGTCTGTCGAAGCGTGACCGACGAGCTGGCGAGGTGATCCGCTA
CGAGCTTCCAGACGGGCACGTAGAGGTTTCCGCAGGGCCGGCGGGCATGGCCAGTGTGTGGGATTACGAC
CTGGTACTGATGGCGGTTTCCCATCTAACCGAATCCATGAACCGATACCGGGAAGGGAAGGGAGACAAGC
CCGGCCGCGTGTTCCGTCCACACGTTGCGGACGTACTCAAGTTCTGCCGGCGAGCCGATGGCGGAAAGCA
GAAAGACGACCTGGTAGAAACCTGCATTCGGTTAAACACCACGCACGTTGCCATGCAGCGTACGAAGAAG
GCCAAGAACGGCCGCCTGGTGACGGTATCCGAGGGTGAAGCCTTGATTAGCCGCTACAAGATCGTAAAGA
GCGAAACCGGGCGGCCGGAGTACATCGAGATCGAGCTAGCTGATTGGATGTACCGCGAGATCACAGAAGG
CAAGAACCCGGACGTGCTGACGGTTCACCCCGATTACTTTTTGATCGATCCCGGCATCGGCCGTTTTCTC
TACCGCCTGGCACGCCGCGCCGCAGGCAAGGCAGAAGCCAGATGGTTGTTCAAGACGATCTACGAACGCA
GTGGCAGCGCCGGAGAGTTCAAGAAGTTCTGTTTCACCGTGCGCAAGCTGATCGGGTCAAATGACCTGCC
GGAGTACGATTTGAAGGAGGAGGCGGGGCAGGCTGGCCCGATCCTAGTCATGCGCTACCGCAACCTGATC
GAGGGCGAAGCATCCGCCGGTTCCTAATGTACGGAGCAGATGCTAGGGCAAATTGCCCTAGCAGGGGAAA
AAGGTCGAAAAGGTCTCTTTCCTGTGGATAGCACGTACATTGGGAACCCAAAGCCGTACATTGGGAACCG
GAACCCGTACATTGGGAACCCAAAGCCGTACATTGGGAACCGGTCACACATGTAAGTGACTGATATAAAA
GAGAAAAAAGGCGATTTTTCCGCCTAAAACTCTTTAAAACTTATTAAAACTCTTAAAACCCGCCTGGCCT
GTGCATAACTGTCTGGCCAGCGCACAGCCGAAGAGCTGCAAAAAGCGCCTACCCTTCGGTCGCTGCGCTC
CCTACGCCCCGCCGCTTCGCGTCGGCCTATCGCGGCCGCTGGCCGCTCAAAAATGGCTGGCCTACGGCCA
GGCAATCTACCAGGGCGCGGACAAGCCGCGCCGTCGCCACTCGACCGCCGGCGCCCACATCAAGGCACCC
TGCCTCGCGCGTTTCGGTGATGACGGTGAAAACCTCTGACACATGCAGCTCCCGGAGACGGTCACAGCTT
GTCTGTAAGCGGATGCCGGGAGCAGACAAGCCCGTCAGGGCGCGTCAGCGGGTGTTGGCGGGTGTCGGGG
CGCAGCCATGACCCAGTCACGTAGCGATAGCGGAGTGTATACTGGCTTAACTATGCGGCATCAGAGCAGA
TTGTACTGAGAGTGCACCATATGCGGTGTGAAATACCGCACAGATGCGTAAGGAGAAAATACCGCATCAG
GCGCTCTTCCGCTTCCTCGCTCACTGACTCGCTGCGCTCGGTCGTTCGGCTGCGGCGAGCGGTATCAGCT
CACTCAAAGGCGGTAATACGGTTATCCACAGAATCAGGGGATAACGCAGGAAAGAACATGTGAGCAAAAG
GCCAGCAAAAGGCCAGGAACCGTAAAAAGGCCGCGTTGCTGGCGTTTTTCCATAGGCTCCGCCCCCCTGA
CGAGCATCACAAAAATCGACGCTCAAGTCAGAGGTGGCGAAACCCGACAGGACTATAAAGATACCAGGCG
TTTCCCCCTGGAAGCTCCCTCGTGCGCTCTCCTGTTCCGACCCTGCCGCTTACCGGATACCTGTCCGCCT
TTCTCCCTTCGGGAAGCGTGGCGCTTTCTCATAGCTCACGCTGTAGGTATCTCAGTTCGGTGTAGGTCGT
TCGCTCCAAGCTGGGCTGTGTGCACGAACCCCCCGTTCAGCCCGACCGCTGCGCCTTATCCGGTAACTAT
CGTCTTGAGTCCAACCCGGTAAGACACGACTTATCGCCACTGGCAGCAGCCACTGGTAACAGGATTAGCA
GAGCGAGGTATGTAGGCGGTGCTACAGAGTTCTTGAAGTGGTGGCCTAACTACGGCTACACTAGAAGGAC
AGTATTTGGTATCTGCGCTCTGCTGAAGCCAGTTACCTTCGGAAAAAGAGTTGGTAGCTCTTGATCCGGC
AAACAAACCACCGCTGGTAGCGGTGGTTTTTTTGTTTGCAAGCAGCAGATTACGCGCAGAAAAAAAGGAT
CTCAAGAAGATCCTTTGATCTTTTCTACGGGGTCTGACGCTCAGTGGAACGAAAACTCACGTTAAGGGAT
TTTGGTCATGCATTCTAGGTACTAAAACAATTCATCCAGTAAAATATAATATTTTATTTTCTCCCAATCA
GGCTTGATCCCCAGTAAGTCAAAAAATAGCTCGACATACTGTTCTTCCCCGATATCCTCCCTGATCGACC
GGACGCAGAAGGCAATGTCATACCACTTGTCCGCCCTGCCGCTTCTCCCAAGATCAATAAAGCCACTTAC
TTTGCCATCTTTCACAAAGATGTTGCTGTCTCCCAGGTCGCCGTGGGAAAAGACAAGTTCCTCTTCGGGC
TTTTCCGTCTTTAAAAAATCATACAGCTCGCGCGGATCTTTAAATGGAGTGTCTTCTTCCCAGTTTTCGC
AATCCACATCGGCCAGATCGTTATTCAGTAAGTAATCCAATTCGGCTAAGCGGCTGTCTAAGCTATTCGT
ATAGGGACAATCCGATATGTCGATGGAGTGAAAGAGCCTGATGCACTCCGCATACAGCTCGATAATCTTT
TCAGGGCTTTGTTCATCTTCATACTCTTCCGAGCAAAGGACGCCATCGGCCTCACTCATGAGCAGATTGC
TCCAGCCATCATGCCGTTCAAAGTGCAGGACCTTTGGAACAGGCAGCTTTCCTTCCAGCCATAGCATCAT
GTCCTTTTCCCGTTCCACATCATAGGTGGTCCCTTTATACCGGCTGTCCGTCATTTTTAAATATAGGTTT
TCATTTTCTCCCACCAGCTTATATACCTTAGCAGGAGACATTCCTTCCGTATCTTTTACGCAGCGGTATT
TTTCGATCAGTTTTTTCAATTCCGGTGATATTCTCATTTTAGCCATTTATTATTTCCTTCCTCTTTTCTA
CAGTATTTAAAGATACCCCAAGAAGCTAATTATAACAAGACGAACTCCAATTCACTGTTCCTTGCATTCT
AAAACCTTAAATACCAGAAAACAGCTTTTTCAAAGTTGTTTTCAAAGTTGGCGTATAACATAGTATCGAC
GGAGCCGATTTTGAAACCGCGGTGATCACAGGCAGCAACGCTCTGTCATCGTTACAATCAACATGCTACC
CTCCGCGAGATCATCCGTGTTTCAAACCCGGCAGCTTAGTTGCCGTTCTTCCGAATAGCATCGGTAACAT
GAGCAAAGTCTGCCGCCTTACAACGGCTCTCCCGCTGACGCCGTCCCGGACTGATGGGCTGCCTGTATCG
AGTGGTGATTTTGTGCCGAGCTGCCGGTCGGGGAGCTGTTGGCTGGCTGGTGGCAGGATATATTGTGGTG
TAAACAAATTGACGCTTAGACAACTTAATAACACATTGCGGACGTTTTTAATGTACTGAATTAACGCCGA
ATTAATTCGGGGGATCTGGATTTTAGTACTGGATTTTGGTTTTAGGAATTAGAAATTTTATTGATAGAAG
TATTTTACAAATACAAATACATACTAAGGGTTTCTTATATGCTCAACACATGAGCGAAACCCTATAGGAA
CCCTAATTCCCTTATCTGGGAACTACTCACACATTATTATGGAGAAACTCGAGTCAAATCTCGGTGACGG
GCAGGACCGGACGGGGCGGTACCGGCAGGCTGAAGTCCAGCTGCCAGAAACCCACGTCATGCCAGTTCCC
GTGCTTGAAGCCGGCCGCCCGCAGCATGCCGCGGGGGGCATATCCGAGCGCCTCGTGCATGCGCACGCTC
GGGTCGTTGGGCAGCCCGATGACAGCGACCACGCTCTTGAAGCCCTGTGCCTCCAGGGACTTCAGCAGGT
GGGTGTAGAGCGTGGAGCCCAGTCCCGTCCGCTGGTGGCGGGGGGAGACGTACACGGTCGACTCGGCCGT
CCAGTCGTAGGCGTTGCGTGCCTTCCAGGGGCCCGCGTAGGCGATGCCGGCGACCTCGCCGTCCACCTCG
GCGACGAGCCAGGGATAGCGCTCCCGCAGACGGACGAGGTCGTCCGTCCACTCCTGCGGTTCCTGCGGCT
CGGTACGGAAGTTGACCGTGCTTGTCTCGATGTAGTGGTTGACGATGGTGCAGACCGCCGGCATGTCCGC
CTCGGTGGCACGGCGGATGTCGGCCGGGCGTCGTTCTGGGCTCATGGTAGACTCGAGAGAGATAGATTTG
TAGAGAGAGACTGGTGATTTCAGCGTGTCCTCTCCAAATGAAATGAACTTCCTTATATAGAGGAAGGGTC
TTGCGAAGGATAGTGGGATTGTGCGTCATCCCTTACGTCAGTGGAGATATCACATCAATCCACTTGCTTT
GAAGACGTGGTTGGAACGTCTTCTTTTTCCACGATGCTCCTCGTGGGTGGGGGTCCATCTTTGGGACCAC
TGTCGGCAGAGGCATCTTGAACGATAGCCTTTCCTTTATCGCAATGATGGCATTTGTAGGTGCCACCTTC
CTTTTCTACTGTCCTTTTGATGAAGTGACAGATAGCTGGGCAATGGAATCCGAGGAGGTTTCCCGATATT
ACCCTTTGTTGAAAAGTCTCAATAGCCCTTTGGTCTTCTGAGACTGTATCTTTGATATTCTTGGAGTAGA
CGAGAGTGTCGTGCTCCACCATGTTCACATCAATCCACTTGCTTTGAAGACGTGGTTGGAACGTCTTCTT
TTTCCACGATGCTCCTCGTGGGTGGGGGTCCATCTTTGGGACCACTGTCGGCAGAGGCATCTTGAACGAT
AGCCTTTCCTTTATCGCAATGATGGCATTTGTAGGTGCCACCTTCCTTTTCTACTGTCCTTTTGATGAAG
TGACAGATAGCTGGGCAATGGAATCCGAGGAGGTTTCCCGATATTACCCTTTGTTGAAAAGTCTCAATAG
CCCTTTGGTCTTCTGAGACTGTATCTTTGATATTCTTGGAGTAGACGAGAGTGTCGTGCTCCACCATGTT
GGCAAGCTGCTCTAGCCAATACGCAAACCGCCTCTCCCCGCGCGTTGGCCGATTCATTAATGCAGCTGGC
ACGACAGGTTTCCCGACTGGAAAGCGGGCAGTGAGCGCAACGCAATTAATGTGAGTTAGCTCACTCATTA
GGCACCCCAGGCTTTACACTTTATGCTTCCGGCTCGTATGTTGTGTGGAATTGTGAGCGGATAACAATTT
CACACAGGAAACAGCTATGACATGATTACGAATTCGAGCTCGGTACCCGGGGATCCTCTAGAGTCGACCT
GCAGGCATGCAAGCTTGGCACTGGCCGTCGTTTTACAACGTCGTGACTGGGAAAACCCTGGCGTTACCCA
ACTTAATCGCCTTGCAGCACATCCCCCTTTCGCCAGCTGGCGTAATAGCGAAGAGGCCCGCACCGATCGC
CCTTCCCAACAGTTGCGCAGCCTGAATGGCGAATGCTAGAGCAGCTTGAGCTTGGATCAGATTGTCGTTT
CCCGCCTTCAGTTTAGCTTCATGGAGTCAAAGATTCAAATAGAGGACCTAACAGAACTCGCCGTAAAGAC
TGGCGAACAGTTCATACAGAGTCTCTTACGACTCAATGACAAGAAGAAAATCTTCGTCAACATGGTGGAG
CACGACACACTTGTCTACTCCAAAAATATCAAAGATACAGTCTCAGAAGACCAAAGGGCAATTGAGACTT
TTCAACAAAGGGTAATATCCGGAAACCTCCTCGGATTCCATTGCCCAGCTATCTGTCACTTTATTGTGAA
GATAGTGGAAAAGGAAGGTGGCTCCTACAAATGCCATCATTGCGATAAAGGAAAGGCCATCGTTGAAGAT
GCCTCTGCCGACAGTGGTCCCAAAGATGGACCCCCACCCACGAGGAGCATCGTGGAAAAAGAAGACGTTC
CAACCACGTCTTCAAAGCAAGTGGATTGATGTGATATCTCCACTGACGTAAGGGATGACGCACAATCCCA
CTATCCTTCGCAAGACCCTTCCTCTATATAAGGAAGTTCATTTCATTTGGAGAGAACACGGGGGACTCTT
GAC
Features (pLannotate 1.2.2; 24 found; start..end, strand, type, name):
    181..283     +  promoter       cat promoter: promoter of the E. coli cat gene encoding chloramphenicol acetyltransferase
    314..616     +  CDS            ccdB: CCDB_ECOLI - Also known as G, letB, letD. Experimental evidence at protein level: Swiss-Prot protein existence level 1. Toxic component of a type II toxin-antitoxin (TA) system, functioning in plasmid maintainence. Responsible for the post- segregational killing (PSK) of plasmid-free cells, also referred to as a plasmid addiction system. Half-life of over 2 hours. Cell killing by CcdB is accompanied by filamentation, defects in chromosome and plasmid segregation, defects in cell division, formation of anucleate cells, decreased DNA synthesis and plasmid loss. Interferes with the activity of DN
    707..959     +  terminator     NOS terminator: nopaline synthase terminator and poly(A) signal
    981..1005    +  misc_feature   RB T-DNA repeat: right border repeat from nopaline C58 T-DNA
   1345..1746    +  CDS            Y4CG_SINFN (fragment): Protein inferred from homology: Swiss-Prot protein existence level 3. From Sinorhizobium fredii (strain NBRC 101917 / NGR234).
   2162..2178    +  CDS            SBP (fragment): streptavidin-binding peptide selected from a peptide library; binds streptavidin with nanomolar affinity (Keefe et al., 2001)
   2306..2935    +  CDS            pVS1 StaA: stability protein from the Pseudomonas plasmid pVS1 (Heeb et al., 2000)
   3364..4437    +  CDS            pVS1 RepA: replication protein from the Pseudomonas plasmid pVS1 (Heeb et al., 2000)
   4503..4697    +  rep_origin     pVS1 oriV: origin of replication for the Pseudomonas plasmid pVS1 (Heeb et al., 2000)
   4900..4939    +  CDS            rop (fragment): Rop protein, which maintains plasmids at low copy number; rop
   5041..5181    +  misc_feature   bom: basis of mobility region from pBR322
   5367..5955    -  rep_origin     ori: high-copy-number ColE1/pMB1/pBR322/pUC origin of replication
   6042..6836    -  CDS            KanR: aminoglycoside phosphotransferase; aphA-3; confers resistance to kanamycin
   7261..7285    +  misc_feature   LB T-DNA repeat: left border repeat from nopaline C58 T-DNA
   7363..7537    -  polyA_signal   CaMV poly(A) signal: cauliflower mosaic virus polyadenylation signal
   7547..8095    -  CDS            bar: PAT_STRHY - Experimental evidence at protein level: Swiss-Prot protein existence level 1. Inactivates phosphinothricin (PPT) by transfer of an acetyl group from acetyl CoA. Can also acetylate demethylphosphinothricin but not PTT or glutamate. This enzyme is an effector of phosphinothricin tripeptide (PTT or bialaphos) resistance. From Streptomyces hygroscopicus. Introduced by genetic manipulation and expressed in glufosinate-tolerant maize by Dekalb Genetics.
   8140..8816    -  promoter       CaMV 35S promoter (enhanced): cauliflower mosaic virus 35S promoter with a duplicated enhancer region
   8906..8994    +  CDS            lacI (fragment): lac repressor; lacI; The lac repressor binds to the lac operator to inhibit transcription in E. coli. This inhibition can be relieved by adding lactose or isopropyl-β-D-thiogalactopyranoside (IPTG).
   9007..9028    +  protein_bind   CAP binding site: CAP binding activates transcription in the presence of cAMP. E. coli catabolite activator protein
   9043..9073    +  promoter       lac promoter: promoter for the E. coli lac operon
   9081..9097    +  protein_bind   lac operator: The lac repressor binds to the lac operator to inhibit transcription in E. coli. This inhibition can be relieved by adding lactose or isopropyl-β-D-thiogalactopyranoside (IPTG). lac repressor encoded by lacI
   9130..9186    +  misc_feature   MCS: pUC18/19 multiple cloning site
   9189..9343    +  CDS            lacZα (fragment): LacZα fragment of β-galactosidase; lacZ fragment
   9583..9924    +  promoter       CaMV 35S promoter: strong constitutive promoter from cauliflower mosaic virus
