[The description below was written by a language model from this plasmid's Addgene catalogue record and pLannotate feature annotations shown in this document.]
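Description:
pNC-Cam3304-35S is an empty binary T-DNA vector for plant ectopic expression, built on the pCambia3304 backbone and adapted for Nimble Cloning. The 9.9 kb plasmid carries two replication systems: a high-copy ColE1/pUC-type origin with the pBR322 bom region for E. coli, and the pVS1 oriV with its RepA replication and StaA stability genes. The pVS1 module is the one normally used to maintain pCAMBIA-type plasmids in Agrobacterium. Bacterial selection is by kanamycin through an aphA-3 type KanR gene located outside the T-DNA borders.

Between the nopaline-type left and right border repeats lie two plant cassettes. Next to the left border, an enhanced CaMV 35S promoter drives the bar gene, which encodes phosphinothricin acetyltransferase, followed by the CaMV poly(A) signal. This cassette allows transformed plants to be selected with glufosinate or bialaphos. The expression cassette consists of a CaMV 35S promoter and a NOS terminator flanking what the depositor calls the "NC frame". In the feature table this region appears as a ccdB toxin gene under the bacterial cat promoter.

The ccdB gene serves as a negative selection marker. Replacing it with a gene of interest removes the toxin, so only recombinant plasmids survive in standard E. coli strains, while the empty vector has to be kept in a ccdB-tolerant strain. The adapter sequences that define the NC frame are not annotated. Remnants of the pUC lac promoter, MCS and lacZα sit upstream of the 35S promoter. Short hits to SBP, rop and lacI are probably backbone fragments or annotation artefacts rather than functional parts. No insert is present, and the vector is intended for high-throughput constitutive overexpression of cloned genes in plant functional analysis.
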