Addgene plasmid #193386: pNC-Cam3304-35S
Purpose: (Empty Backbone) Nimble cloning-compatible vector for plant ectopic expression
Depositing lab: Pu Yan. Depositing organization: Chinese Academy of Tropical Agricultural Sciences. Publication: A Nimble Cloning-compatible vector system for high-throughput gene functional analysis in plants. Yan P, Tuo D, Shen W, Deng H, Zhou P, Gao X. Plant Commun. 2023 Mar 13;4(2):100471. doi: 10.1016/j.xplc.2022.100471. Epub 2022 Nov 9. PubMed 36352791.
Backbone
  Vector backbone: pCambia3304
  Vector type: Plant Expression
Growth in bacteria
  Bacterial resistance: Kanamycin, 50 μg/mL
  Growth temperature: 37°C
  Growth strain: ccdB Survival
  Copy number: High Copy
Gene/Insert
  Gene/Insert name: None
Terms and licenses: Academic/Nonprofit Terms; Industry Terms: Not Available to Industry
Depositor comments: NC frame
How to cite: pNC-Cam3304-35S was a gift from Pu Yan (Addgene plasmid # 193386 ; http://n2t.net/addgene:193386 ; RRID:Addgene_193386)
